>Addgene plasmid #118499 | pMRE147 | addgene full sequence | sequence record 226526 | Addgene NGS Result
ATGGTGAGCAAGGGCGAGGAGCTGTTCACCGGGGTGGTGCCCATCCTGGTCGAGCTGGACGGCGACGTAA
ACGGCCACAAGTTCAGCGTCCGCGGCGAGGGCGAGGGCGATGCCACCAACGGCAAGCTGACCCTGAAGTT
CATCTGCACCACCGGCAAGCTGCCCGTGCCCTGGCCCACCCTCGTGACCACCTTCGGCTACGGCGTGGCC
TGCTTCAGCCGCTACCCCGACCACATGAAGCAGCACGACTTCTTCAAGTCCGCCATGCCCGAAGGCTACG
TCCAGGAGCGCACCATCTCTTTCAAGGACGACGGTACCTACAAGACCCGCGCCGAGGTGAAGTTCGAGGG
CGACACCCTGGTGAACCGCATCGAGCTGAAGGGCATCGACTTCAAGGAGGACGGCAACATCCTGGGGCAC
AAGCTGGAGTACAACTTCAACAGCCACTACGTCTATATCACGGCCGACAAGCAGAAGAACTGCATCAAGG
CTAACTTCAAGATCCGCCACAACGTTGAGGACGGCAGCGTGCAGCTCGCCGACCACTACCAGCAGAACAC
CCCCATCGGCGACGGCCCCGTGCTGCTGCCCGACAACCACTACCTGAGCCATCAGTCCAAGCTGAGCAAA
GACCCCAACGAGAAGCGCGATCACATGGTCCTGCTGGAGTTCGTGACCGCCGCCGGGATTACACATGGCA
TGGACGAGCTGTACAAGTAATAATTAGCTGAGCTTGGACTCCTGTTGATAGATCCAGTAATGACCTCAGA
ACTCCATCTGGATTTGTTCAGAACGCTCGGTTGCCGCCGGGCGTTTTTTATTGGTGAGAATCCAAGCTAG
CTTGGCGAGATTTTCAGGAGCTAAGGAAGCTAAAATGGAGAAAAAAATCACTGGATATACCACCGTTGAT
ATATCCCAATGGCATCGTAAAGAACATTTTGAGGCATTTCAGTCAGTTGCTCAATGTACCTATAACCAGA
CCGTTCAGCTGGATATTACGGCCTTTTTAAAGACCGTAAAGAAAAATAAGCACAAGTTTTATCCGGCCTT
TATTCACATTCTTGCCCGCCTGATGAATGCTCATCCGGAATTTCGTATGGCAATGAAAGACGGTGAGCTG
GTGATATGGGATAGTGTTCACCCTTGTTACACCGTTTTCCATGAGCAAACTGAAACGTTTTCATCGCTCT
GGAGTGAATACCACGACGATTTCCGGCAGTTTCTACACATATATTCGCAAGATGTGGCGTGTTACGGTGA
AAACCTGGCCTATTTCCCTAAAGGGTTTATTGAGAATATGTTTTTCGTCTCAGCCAATCCCTGGGTGAGT
TTCACCAGTTTTGATTTAAACGTGGCCAATATGGACAACTTCTTCGCCCCCGTTTTCACCATGGGCAAAT
ATTATACGCAAGGCGACAAGGTGCTGATGCCGCTGGCGATTCAGGTTCATCATGCCGTTTGTGATGGCTT
CCATGTCGGCAGAATGCTTAATGAATTACAACAGTACTGCGATGAGTGGCAGGGCGGGGCGTAATTTTTT
TAAGGCAGTTATTGGTGCCCTTAAACGCCTGGGGTAATGACTCTCTAGCTTGAGGCATCAAATAAAACGA
AAGGCTCAGTCGAAAGACTGGGCCTTTCGTTTTATCTGTTGTTTGTCGGTGAACGCTCTCCTGAGTAGGA
CAAATCCGCCGCTAGGAGCTTGCGGCCGCCAGTGTGATGGATATCTGCATAAAAACTGTTGTAATTCATT
AAGCATTCTGCCGACATGGAAGCCATCACAAACGGCATGATGAACCTGAATCGCCAGCGGCATCAGCACC
TTGTCGCCTTGCGTATAATATTTGCCCATGGGGGTGGGCGAAGAACTCCAGCATGAGATCCCCGCGCTGG
AGGATCATCCAGCCGGCGTCCCGGAAAACGATTCCGAAGCCCAACCTTTCATAGAAGGCGGCGGTGGAAT
CGAAATCTCGTGATGGCAGGTTGGGCGTCGCTTGGTCGGTCATTTCGAACCCCAGAGTCCCGCTCAGAAG
AACTCGTCAAGAAGGCGATAGAAGGCGATGCGCTGCGAATCGGGAGCGGCGATACCGTAAAGCACGAGGA
AGCGGTCAGCCCATTCGCCGCCAAGCTCTTCAGCAATATCACGGGTAGCCAACGCTATGTCCTGATAGCG
GTCCGCCACACCCAGCCGGCCACAGTCGATGAATCCAGAAAAGCGGCCATTTTCCACCATGATATTCGGC
AAGCAGGCATCGCCATGGGTCACGACGAGATCCTCGCCGTCGGGCATGCGCGCCTTGAGCCTGGCGAACA
GTTCGGCTGGCGCGAGCCCCTGATGCTCTTCGTCCAGATCATCCTGATCGACAAGACCGGCTTCCATCCG
AGTACGTGCTCGCTCGATGCGATGTTTCGCTTGGTGGTCGAATGGGCAGGTAGCCGGATCAAGCGTATGC
AGCCGCCGCATTGCATCAGCCATGATGGATACTTTCTCGGCAGGAGCAAGGTGAGATGACAGGAGATCCT
GCCCCGGCACTTCGCCCAATAGCAGCCAGTCCCTTCCCGCTTCAGTGACAACGTCGAGCACAGCTGCGCA
AGGAACGCCCGTCGTGGCCAGCCACGATAGCCGCGCTGCCTCGTCCTGCAGTTCATTCAGGGCACCGGAC
AGGTCGGTCTTGACAAAAAGAACCGGGCGCCCCTGCGCTGACAGCCGGAACACGGCGGCATCAGAGCAGC
CGATTGTCTGTTGTGCCCAGTCATAGCCGAATAGCCTCTCCACCCAAGCGGCCGGAGAACCTGCGTGCAA
TCCATCTTGTTCAATCATGCGAAACGATCCTCATCCTGTCTCTTGATCAGATCTTGATCCCCTGCGCCAT
CAGATCCTTGGCGGCAAGAAAGCCATCCAGTTTACTTTGCAGGGCTTCCCAACCTTACCAGAGGGCGCCC
CAGCTGGCAATTCCGGTTCGCTTGCTGTCCATAAAACCGCCCAGTCTAGCTATCGCCATGTAAGCCCACT
GCAAGCTACCTGCTTTCTCTTTGCGCTTGCGTTTTCCCTTGTCCAGATAGCCCAGTAGCTGACATTCATC
CCAGGTGGCACTTTTCGGGGAAATGTGCGCGCCCGCGTTCCTGCTGGCGCTGGGCCTGTTTCTGGCGCTG
GACTTCCCGCTGTTCCGTCAGCAGCTTTTCGCCCACGGCCTTGATGATCGCGGCGGCCTTGGCCTGCATA
TCCCGATTCAACGGCCCCAGGGCGTCCAGAACGGGCTTCAGGCGCTCCCGAAGGTCTCGGGCCGTCTCTT
GGGCTTGATCGGCCTTCTTGCGCATCTCACGCGCTCCTGCGGCGGCCTGTAGGGCAGGCTCATACCCCTG
CCGAACCGCTTTTGTCAGCCGGTCGGCCACGGCTTCCGGCGTCTCAACGCGCTTTGAGATTCCCAGCTTT
TCGGCCAATCCCTGCGGTGCATAGGCGCGTGGCTCGACCGCTTGCGGGCTGATGGTGACGTGGCCCACTG
GTGGCCGCTCCAGGGCCTCGTAGAACGCCTGAATGCGCGTGTGACGTGCCTTGCTGCCCTCGATGCCCCG
TTGCAGCCCTAGATCGGCCACAGCGGCCGCAAACGTGGTCTGGTCGCGGGTCATCTGCGCTTTGTTGCCG
ATGAACTCCTTGGCCGACAGCCTGCCGTCCTGCGTCAGCGGCACCACGAACGCGGTCATGTGCGGGCTGG
TTTCGTCACGGTGGATGCTGGCCGTCACGATGCGATCCGCCCCGTACTTGTCCGCCAGCCACTTGTGCGC
CTTCTCGAAGAACGCCGCCTGCTGTTCTTGGCTGGCCGACTTCCACCATTCCGGGCTGGCCGTCATGACG
TACTCGACCGCCAACACAGCGTCCTTGCGCCGCTTCTCTGGCAGCAACTCGCGCAGTCGGCCCATCGCTT
CATCGGTGCTGCTGGCCGCCCAGTGCTCGTTCTCTGGCGTCCTGCTGGCGTCAGCGTTGGGCGTCTCGCG
CTCGCGGTAGGCGTGCTTGAGACTGGCCGCCACGTTGCCCATTTTCGCCAGCTTCTTGCATCGCATGATC
GCGTATGCCGCCATGCCTGCCCCTCCCTTTTGGTGTCCAACCGGCTCGACGGGGGCAGCGCAAGGCGGTG
CCTCCGGCGGGCCACTCAATGCTTGAGTATACTCACTAGACTTTGCTTCGCAAAGTCGTGACCGCCTACG
GCGGCTGCGGCGCCCTACGGGCTTGCTCTCCGGGCTTCGCCCTGCGCGGTCGCTGCGCTCCCTTGCCAGC
CCGTGGATATGTGGACGATGGCCGCGAGCGGCCACCGGCTGGCTCGCTTCGCTCGGCCCGTGGACAACCC
TGCTGGACAAGCTGATGGACAGGCTGCGCCTGCCCACGAGCTTGACCACAGGGATTGCCCACCGGCTACC
CAGCCTTCGACCACATACCCACCGGCTCCAACTGCGCGGCCTGCGGCCTTGCCCCATCAATTTTTTTAAT
TTTCTCTGGGGAAAAGCCTCCGGCCTGCGGCCTGCGCGCTTCGCTTGCCGGTTGGACACCAAGTGGAAGG
CGGGTCAAGGCTCGCGCAGCGACCGCGCAGCGGCTTGGCCTTGACGCGCCTGGAACGACCCAAGCCTATG
CGAGTGGGGGCAGTCGAAGGGCGAAGCCCGCCCGCCTGCCCCCCGAGCCTCACGGCGGCGAGTGCGGGGG
TTCCAAGGGGGCAGCGCCACCTTGGGCAAGGCCGAAGGCCGCGCAGTCGATCAACAAGCCCCGGAGGGGC
CACTTTTTGCCGGAGGGGGAGCCGCGCCGAAGGCGTGGGGGAACCCCGCAGGGGTGCCCTTCTTTGGGCA
CCAAAGAACTAGATATAGGGCGAAATGCGAAAGACTTAAAAATCAACAACTTAAAAAAGGGGGGTACGCA
ACAGCTCATTGCGGCACCCCCCGCAATAGCTCATTGCGTAGGTTAAAGAAAATCTGTAATTGACTGCCAC
TTTTACGCAACGCATAATTGTTGTCGCGCTGCCGAAAAGTTGCAGCTGATTGCGCATGGTGCCGCAACCG
TGCGGCACCCCTACCGCATGGAGATAAGCATGGCCACGCAGTCCAGAGAAATCGGCATTCAAGCCAAGAA
CAAGCCCGGTCACTGGGTGCAAACGGAACGCAAAGCGCATGAGGCGTGGGCCGGGCTTATTGCGAGGAAA
CCCACGGCGGCAATGCTGCTGCATCACCTCGTGGCGCAGATGGGCCACCAGAACGCCGTGGTGGTCAGCC
AGAAGACACTTTCCAAGCTCATCGGACGTTCTTTGCGGACGGTCCAATACGCAGTCAAGGACTTGGTGGC
CGAGCGCTGGATCTCCGTCGTGAAGCTCAACGGCCCCGGCACCGTGTCGGCCTACGTGGTCAATGACCGC
GTGGCGTGGGGCCAGCCCCGCGACCAGTTGCGCCTGTCGGTGTTCAGTGCCGCCGTGGTGGTTGATCACG
ACGACCAGGACGAATCGCTGTTGGGGCATGGCGACCTGCGCCGCATCCCGACCCTGTATCCGGGCGAGCA
GCAACTACCGACCGGCCCCGGCGAGGAGCCGCCCAGCCAGCCCGGCATTCCGGGCATGGAACCAGACCTG
CCAGCCTTGACCGAAACGGAGGAATGGGAACGGCGCGGGCAGCAGCGCCTGCCGATGCCCGATGAGCCGT
GTTTTCTGGACGATGGCGAGCCGTTGGAGCCGCCGACACGGGTCACGCTGCCGCGCCGGTAGCACTTGGG
TTGCGCAGCAACCCGTAAGTGCGCTGTTCCAGACTATCGGCTGTAGCCGCCTCGCCGCCCTATACCTTGT
CTGCCTCCCCGCGTTGCGTCGCGGTGCATGGAGCCGGGCCACCTCGACCTGAATGGAAGCCGGCGGCACC
TCGCTAACGGATTCACCGTTTTTATCAGGCTCTGGGAGGCAGAATAAATGATCATATCGTCAATTATTAC
CTCCACGGGGAGAGCCTGAGCAAACTGGCCTCAGGCATTTGAGAAGCACACGGTCACACTGCTTCCGGTA
GTCAATAAACCGGTAAACCAGCAATAGACATAAGCGGCTATTTAACGACCCTGCCCTGAACCGACGACCG
GGTCGAATTTGCTTTCGAATTTCTGCCATTCATCCGCTTATTATCACTTATTCAGGCGTAGCAACCAGGC
GTTTAAGGGCACCAATAACTGCCTTAAAAAAATTACGCCCCGCCCTGCCACTCATCGCAGTACGGCCTAT
TGGTTAAAAAATGAGCTGATTTAACAAAAATTTAACGCGAATTTTAACAAAATATTAACGCTTACAATTT
CCATTCGCCATTCAGGCTGCGCAACTGTTGGGAAGGGCGATCGGTGCGGGCCTCTTCGCTATTACGCCAG
CTGGCGAAAGGGGGATGTGCTGCAAGGCGATTAAGTTGGGTAACGCCAGGGTTTTCCCAGTCACGACGTT
GTAAAACGACGGCCAGTGAGCGCGCGTAATACGACTCACTATAGGGCGAATTGGAGCTGGGGCCGCAATT
CCCAATTCCCCAGGCATCAAATAAAACGAAAGGCTCAGTCGAAAGACTGGGCCTTTCGTTTTATCTGTTG
TTTGTCGGTGAACGCTCTCCTGAGTAGGACAAATCCGCCGGGAGCGGATTTGAACGTTGCGAAGCAACGG
CCCGGAGGGTGGCGGGCAGGACGCCCGCCATAAACTGCCAGGAATTAATTCCCCAGGCATCAAATAAAAC
GAAAGGCTCAGTCGAAAGACTGGGCCTTTCGTTTTATCTGTTGTTTGTCGGTGAACGCTCTCCTGAGTAG
GACAAATCCGCCGGGAGCGGATTTGAACGTTGCGAAGCAACGGCCCGGAGGGTGGCGGGCAGGACGCCCG
CCATAAACTGCCAGGAATTAATTCCCCAGGCATCAAATAAAACGAAAGGCTCAGTCGAAAGACTGGGCCT
TTCGTTTTATCTGTTGTTTGTCGGTGAACGCTCTCCTGAGTAGGACAAATCCGCCGGGAGCGGATTTGAA
CGTTGCGAAGCAACGGCCCGGAGGGTGGCGGGCAGGACGCCCGCCATAAACTGCCAGGAATTAATTCCCC
AGGCATCAAATAAAACGAAAGGCTCAGTCGAAAGACTGGGCCTTTCGTTTTATCTGTTGTTTGTCGGTGA
ACGCTCTCCTGAGTAGGACAAATCCGCCGGGAGCGGATTTGAACGTTGCGAAGCAACGGCCCGGAGGGTG
GCGGGCAGGACGCCCGCCATAAACTGCCAGGAATTGGGGATCGGATTCGAGCTTTAGTACCTAGATTTAG
ATGTCTAAAAAGCGGGGTACCGAGGACGCGTCAATTCTCGAATTGACATAAGCCTGTTCGGTTCGTAAAC
TGTAATGCAAGTAGCGTATGCGCTCACGCAACTGGTCCAGAACCTTGACCGAACGCAGCGGTGGTAACGG
CGCAGTGGCGGTTTTCATGGCTTGTTATGACTGTTTTTTTGTACAGTCTATGCCTCGGGCATCCAAGCAG
CAAGCGCGTTACGCCGTGGGTCGATGTTTGATGTTATGGAGCAGCAACGATGTTACGCAGCAGCAACGAT
GTTACGCAGCAGGGCAGTCGCCCTAAAACAAAGTTAGGTGGCTCAAGTATGGGCATCATTCGCACATGTA
GGCTCGGCCCTGACCAAGTCAAATCCATGCGGGCTGCTCTTGATCTTTTCGGTCGTGAGTTCGGAGACGT
AGCCACCTACTCCCAACATCAGCCGGACTCCGATTACCTCGGGAACTTGCTCCGTAGTAAGACATTCATC
GCGCTTGCTGCCTTCGACCAAGAAGCGGTTGTTGGCGCTCTCGCGGCTTACGTTCTGCCCAAGTTTGAGC
AGCCGCGTAGTGAGATCTATATCTATGATCTCGCAGTCTCCGGCGAGCACCGGAGGCAGGGCATTGCCAC
CGCGCTCATCAATCTCCTCAAGCATGAGGCCAACGCGCTTGGTGCTTATGTGATCTACGTGCAAGCAGAT
TACGGTGACGATCCCGCAGTGGCTCTCTATACAAAGTTGGGCATACGGGAAGAAGTGATGCACTTTGATA
TCGACCCAAGTACCGCCACCTAAAGCTCGCACGCTGCCGCAAGCACTCAGGGCGCAAGGGCTGCTAAAGG
AAGCGGAACACGTAGAAAGCCAGTCCGCAGAAACGGTGCTGACCCCGGATGAATGTCAGCTACTGGGCTA
TCTGGACAAGGGAAAACGCAAGCGCAAAGAGAAAGCAGGTAGCTTGCAGTGGGCTTACATGGCGATAGCT
AGACTGGGCGGTTTTATGGACAGCAAGCGAACCGGAATTGCCAGCTGGGGCGCCCTCTGGTAAGGTTGGG
AAGCCCTGCAAAGTAAACTGGATGGCTTTCTTGCCGCCAAGGATCTGATGGCGCAGGGGATCAAGATCTG
ATCAAGAGACAGGATACTAGTGGAGGAAGAAAAA
Features (pLannotate 1.2.2; 23 found; start..end, strand, type, name):
      1..720     +  CDS            mClover3: bright green-yellow fluorescent protein derived from mClover2, with improved photostability (Bajar et al., 2003) mammalian codon-optimized
    737..831     +  terminator     lambda t0 terminator: transcription terminator from phage lambda
    846..874     +  promoter       cat promoter (fragment): promoter of the E. coli cat gene encoding chloramphenicol acetyltransferase
    875..1531    +  CDS            cat: CAT_ECOLX - Experimental evidence at protein level: Swiss-Prot protein existence level 1. This enzyme is an effector of chloramphenicol resistance in bacteria. From Escherichia coli. This protein is used as a marker in many commonly used cloning vectors, such as pACYC184.
   1599..1685    +  terminator     rrnB T1 terminator: Escherichia coli rrnB; transcription terminator T1 from the E. coli rrnB gene
   1735..1851    -  CDS            CmR (fragment): chloramphenicol acetyltransferase; cat; confers resistance to chloramphenicol
   1851..2003    -  CDS            ble (fragment): BLE_KLEPN - Experimental evidence at protein level: Swiss-Prot protein existence level 1. Binding protein with a strong affinity to the bleomycin family of antibiotics. Binds to CL990; an antimitotic-antibiotic compound. From Klebsiella pneumoniae.
   2027..2818    -  CDS            neo: KKA2_KLEPN - Also known as kan, nptII. Experimental evidence at protein level: Swiss-Prot protein existence level 1. Resistance to kanamycin, neomycin, paromomycin, ribostamycin, butirosin and gentamicin B. From Klebsiella pneumoniae.
   2850..3134    -  CDS            tnpA (fragment): TN5P_ECOLX - Also known as tnp. Experimental evidence at protein level: Swiss-Prot protein existence level 1. Mediates transposition of transposon Tn5 by a 'cut and paste' mechanism. First, the monomeric transposase binds the 19 bp inverted DNA repeats flanking the transposon. Then, dimerization of the DNA- bound transposase creates a synaptic DNA complex. After nicking of the first DNA strand, excision of the transposon proceeds through a series of intermediates. The transposase then mediates the insertion of the transposon at a new site by strand transfer. The activity of the wild- type tran
   4298..5069    +  rep_origin     pBBR1 oriV: replication origin of the broad-host-range plasmid pBBR1 from Bordetella bronchiseptica; requires the pBBR1 Rep protein for replication
   5070..5732    +  CDS            pBBR1 Rep: replication protein for the broad-host-range plasmid pBBR1 from Bordetella bronchiseptica
   5793..5862    +  CDS            TcR (fragment): tetracycline efflux protein; tet; confers resistance to tetracycline
   6192..6223    -  CDS            CmR (fragment): chloramphenicol acetyltransferase confers resistance to chloramphenicol
   6223..6300    +  rep_origin     M13 ori (fragment): M13 bacteriophage origin of replication; arrow indicates direction of (+) strand synthesis
   6304..6459    -  CDS            lacZα (fragment): LacZα fragment of β-galactosidase; lacZ fragment
   6467..6485    +  promoter       T7 promoter: promoter for bacteriophage T7 RNA polymerase
   6528..6614    +  terminator     rrnB T1 terminator: Escherichia coli rrnB; transcription terminator T1 from the E. coli rrnB gene
   6711..6797    +  terminator     rrnB T1 terminator: Escherichia coli rrnB; transcription terminator T1 from the E. coli rrnB gene
   6894..6980    +  terminator     rrnB T1 terminator: Escherichia coli rrnB; transcription terminator T1 from the E. coli rrnB gene
   7077..7163    +  terminator     rrnB T1 terminator: Escherichia coli rrnB; transcription terminator T1 from the E. coli rrnB gene
   7323..7351    +  promoter       Pc promoter: intI1 (promoter lies within the coding sequence); class 1 integron promoter
   7540..8073    +  CDS            GmR: gentamycin acetyltransferase; aacC1; confers resistance to gentamycin
   8081..8398    +  CDS            tnpA (fragment): TN5P_ECOLX - Also known as tnp. Experimental evidence at protein level: Swiss-Prot protein existence level 1. Mediates transposition of transposon Tn5 by a 'cut and paste' mechanism. First, the monomeric transposase binds the 19 bp inverted DNA repeats flanking the transposon. Then, dimerization of the DNA- bound transposase creates a synaptic DNA complex. After nicking of the first DNA strand, excision of the transposon proceeds through a series of intermediates. The transposase then mediates the insertion of the transposon at a new site by strand transfer. The activity of the wild- type tran
