[The description below was written by a language model from this plasmid's Addgene catalogue record and pLannotate feature annotations shown in this document.]
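Description:
pMRE147 is a broad-host-range bacterial expression plasmid built on the pFru97 backbone and designed to label bacteria constitutively with the green-yellow fluorescent protein mClover3. It replicates through the pBBR1 oriV together with its cognate pBBR1 Rep protein, a replicon from Bordetella bronchiseptica that functions in a wide range of Gram-negative hosts. The record lists it as high copy and maintained in E. coli S17-1 lambda pir, a strain commonly used as a conjugation donor, although no transfer origin is annotated in the feature table. The sequenced plasmid is about 8.4 kb and carries three intact resistance genes: neo (nptII) for kanamycin, which is the listed selection in E. coli; cat for chloramphenicol, with a fragment of its own promoter; and aacC1 for gentamicin, downstream of a class 1 integron Pc promoter.

The payload is a synthetic, mammalian codon-optimised mClover3 coding sequence, taken from pNCSmClover3 and inserted by Gibson assembly. It is followed by the phage lambda t0 terminator, then by the cat cassette and an rrnB T1 terminator. Four tandem rrnB T1 terminators lie further upstream and probably insulate the cassettes from read-through transcription. The promoter driving mClover3 is not annotated; a Tn5 tnpA fragment sits immediately upstream, similar to the one adjacent to neo, but the record does not identify the promoter. Other annotations (fragments of ble, TcR, CmR, lacZα and M13 ori, plus a T7 promoter) appear to be remnants of earlier cloning steps. The plasmid belongs to a toolbox of fluorescent protein constructs for tagging diverse bacteria, for example to distinguish strains by fluorescence.
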