Addgene plasmid #118499: pMRE147
Purpose: broad-host range plasmid to constitutively express fluorescent protein genes in bacteria
Depositing lab: Mitja Remus-Emsermann. Depositing organization: University of Canterbury. Publication: Chromatic Bacteria - A Broad Host-Range Plasmid and Chromosomal Insertion Toolbox for Fluorescent Protein Expression in Bacteria. Schlechter RO, Jun H, Bernach M, Oso S, Boyd E, Munoz-Lintz DA, Dobson RCJ, Remus DM, Remus-Emsermann MNP. Front Microbiol. 2018 Dec 12;9:3052. doi: 10.3389/fmicb.2018.03052. eCollection 2018. PubMed 30631309.
Backbone
  Vector backbone: pFru97
  Vector type: Bacterial Expression
  Selectable markers: Gentamicin ; Chloramphenicol/
Growth in bacteria
  Bacterial resistance: Kanamycin, 50 μg/mL
  Growth temperature: 37°C
  Growth strain: E. coli S17-1 lambda pir
  Copy number: High Copy
Gene/Insert
  Gene/Insert name: mClover3
  Species: Synthetic
  Cloning method: Gibson Cloning
Resource information
  A portion of this plasmid was derived from a plasmid made by: pNCSmClover3
Terms and licenses: Academic/Nonprofit Terms; Industry Terms: Not Available to Industry
Depositor comments: Please visit https://www.biorxiv.org/content/early/2018/09/07/402172 for bioRxiv preprint.
How to cite: pMRE147 was a gift from Mitja Remus-Emsermann (Addgene plasmid # 118499 ; http://n2t.net/addgene:118499 ; RRID:Addgene_118499)
